LOCUS       Exported 905 bp ds-DNA linear SYN 05-AUG-2021
DEFINITION  synthetic linear DNA
ACCESSION   .
VERSION     .
KEYWORDS    TAL3540
SOURCE      synthetic DNA construct
  ORGANISM  synthetic DNA construct
REFERENCE   1 (bases 1 to 905)
  AUTHORS   Sander JD, Cade L, Khayter C, Reyon D, Peterson RT, Joung JK, Yeh JR
  TITLE     Targeted gene disruption in somatic zebrafish cells using engineered
            TALENs.
  JOURNAL   Nat Biotechnol. 2011 Aug 5;29(8):697-8. doi: 10.1038/nbt.1934.
  PUBMED    21822241
REFERENCE   2 (bases 1 to 905)
  AUTHORS   .
  TITLE     Direct Submission
  JOURNAL   Exported Aug 5, 2021 from SnapGene Server 1.1.58
            http://www.snapgene.com
FEATURES             Location/Qualifiers
     source          1..905
                     /organism="synthetic DNA construct"
                     /mol_type="other DNA"
ORIGIN
        1 gcgggtgagc ttagggggcc tccgctccag ctcgacaccg ggcagctgct gaagatcgcg
       61 aagagagggg gagtaacagc ggtagaggca gtgcacgcct ggcgcaatgc gctcaccggg
      121 gcccccttga acctgacccc agaccaggta gtcgcaatcg cgtcaaacgg agggggaaag
      181 caagccctgg aaaccgtgca aaggttgttg ccggtccttt gtcaagacca cggccttaca
      241 ccggagcaag tcgtggccat tgcaagcaat gggggtggca aacaggctct tgagacggtt
      301 cagagacttc tcccagttct ctgtcaagcc cacgggctga ctcccgatca agttgtagcg
      361 attgcgaata acaatggagg gaaacaagca ttggagactg tccaacggct ccttcccgtg
      421 ttgtgtcaag cccacggttt gacgcctgca caagtggtcg ccatcgcctc gaatggcggc
      481 ggtaagcagg cgctggaaac agtacagcgc ctgctgcctg tactgtgcca ggatcatgga
      541 ctgaccccag accaggtagt cgcaatcgcg tcaaacggag ggggaaagca agccctggaa
      601 accgtgcaaa ggttgttgcc ggtcctttgt caagaccacg gccttacacc ggagcaagtc
      661 gtggccattg caagcaatgg gggtggcaaa caggctcttg agacggttca gagacttctc
      721 ccagttctct gtcaagccca cgggctgact cccgatcaag ttgtagcgat tgcgaataac
      781 aatggaggga aacaagcatt ggagactgtc caacggctcc ttcccgtgtt gtgtcaagcc
      841 cacggtttga cgcctgcaca agtggtcgcc atcgccagcc atgatggcgg taagcaggcg
      901 ctgaa
//
