[The description below was written by a language model from this plasmid's Addgene catalogue record and the feature table of its GenBank file.]
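Description:
TAL3540 is a TALEN expression plasmid built on the JDS71 backbone, encoding the "left" half of a nuclease pair directed against the zebrafish (D. rerio) six4a gene. It is catalogued as a mammalian expression vector that also carries a T7 element, is maintained in E. coli as a high-copy plasmid, and is selected with ampicillin. The insert, about 1.4 kb, is an engineered array of TAL effector repeats that was placed into the roughly 6.4 kb backbone through BsmBI sites, which were destroyed in the process. This fits a type IIS strategy that joins the repeat array seamlessly to the flanking coding sequence supplied by the vector.

The backbone provides the rest of the open reading frame: a 3X Flag tag at the N terminus for detection and a wild-type FokI cleavage domain at the C terminus. Expression in transfected cells is driven by the CMV promoter. The T7 designation implies a T7 promoter that would allow in vitro transcription of mRNA, the usual route for delivering TALENs into zebrafish embryos, although the record does not describe this use explicitly. Because FokI cuts only as a dimer, this left monomer is expected to be used with a matching right-hand TALEN binding the opposite strand nearby, producing a double-strand break whose error-prone repair can disrupt six4a. The associated publication concerns targeted gene disruption in somatic zebrafish cells using engineered TALENs.

The depositor specifies an 18-nucleotide target site and advises confirming the plasmid by diagnostic restriction digest before use. The sequence record held covers only a 905 bp portion of the plasmid and carries no annotated features, so the element arrangement described here rests on the catalogue fields alone.
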