Addgene plasmid #47259: TAL3540
Depositing lab: Keith Joung. Depositing organization: Massachusetts General Hospital. Publication: Targeted gene disruption in somatic zebrafish cells using engineered TALENs. Sander JD, Cade L, Khayter C, Reyon D, Peterson RT, Joung JK, Yeh JR. Nat Biotechnol. 2011 Aug 5;29(8):697-8. doi: 10.1038/nbt.1934. PubMed 21822241.
Backbone
  Vector backbone: JDS71
  Backbone manufacturer: Addgene plasmid #32287
  Backbone size w/o insert (bp): 6447
  Vector type: Mammalian Expression ; T7
Growth in bacteria
  Bacterial resistance: Ampicillin, 100 μg/mL
  Growth temperature: 37°C
  Growth strain: XL1 Blue
  Copy number: High Copy
Gene/Insert
  Gene/Insert name: ZebrafishCommunity-six4a-left (alt name: six4a)
  Species: D. rerio (zebrafish)
  Insert size (bp): 1430
  Entrez Gene: six4a (a.k.a. fk50f02, six4.2, six4b, wu:fk50f02)
  Promoter: CMV
  Tag / fusion protein: 3X Flag (N terminal on backbone); WT FOKI (C terminal on backbone)
  Cloning method: Restriction Enzyme; 5′ cloning site BsmBI (destroyed during cloning); 3′ cloning site BsmBI (destroyed during cloning)
  Sequencing primers: 5′ CMV-F; 3′ BGH-rev
Terms and licenses: Academic/Nonprofit Terms; Industry Terms: Not Available to Industry
Depositor comments: Target binding site: TTTGTTTGCGCACAGTTC It is strongly recommended that users perform a diagnostic digest to verify this plasmid prior to use. For example, a double digest of the plasmid with BamHI and KpnI should result in two bands at 2.3kb and 5.8kb.
How to cite: TAL3540 was a gift from Keith Joung (Addgene plasmid # 47259 ; http://n2t.net/addgene:47259 ; RRID:Addgene_47259)
