LOCUS       Exported 2220 bp ds-DNA linear SYN 02-JUL-2021
DEFINITION  synthetic linear DNA
ACCESSION   .
VERSION     .
KEYWORDS    TAL3540
SOURCE      synthetic DNA construct
  ORGANISM  synthetic DNA construct
REFERENCE   1 (bases 1 to 2220)
  AUTHORS   Sander JD, Cade L, Khayter C, Reyon D, Peterson RT, Joung JK, Yeh JR
  TITLE     Targeted gene disruption in somatic zebrafish cells using engineered
            TALENs.
  JOURNAL   Nat Biotechnol. 2011 Aug 5;29(8):697-8. doi: 10.1038/nbt.1934.
  PUBMED    21822241
REFERENCE   2 (bases 1 to 2220)
  AUTHORS   .
  TITLE     Direct Submission
  JOURNAL   Exported Jul 2, 2021 from SnapGene Server 1.1.58
            http://www.snapgene.com
FEATURES             Location/Qualifiers
     source          1..2220
                     /organism="synthetic DNA construct"
                     /mol_type="other DNA"
     CDS             4..69
                     /codon_start=1
                     /product="three tandem FLAG(R) epitope tags, followed by an
                     enterokinase cleavage site"
                     /label=3xFLAG
                     /translation="DYKDHDGDYKDHDIDYKDDDDK"
     CDS             76..96
                     /codon_start=1
                     /product="nuclear localization signal of SV40 (simian virus
                     40) large T antigen"
                     /label=SV40 NLS
                     /translation="PKKKRKV"
ORIGIN
        1 atggactaca aagaccatga cggtgattat aaagatcatg acatcgatta caaggatgac
       61 gatgacaaga tggcccccaa gaagaagagg aaggtgggca ttcaccgcgg ggtacctatg
      121 gtggacttga ggacactcgg ttattcgcaa cagcaacagg agaaaatcaa gcctaaggtc
      181 aggagcaccg tcgcgcaaca ccacgaggcg cttgtggggc atggcttcac tcatgcgcat
      241 attgtcgcgc tttcacagca ccctgcggcg cttgggacgg tggctgtcaa ataccaagat
      301 atgattgcgg ccctgcccga agccacgcac gaggcaattg taggggtcgg taaacagtgg
      361 tcgggagcgc gagcacttga ggcgctgctg actgtggcgg gtgagcttag ggggcctccg
      421 ctccagctcg acaccgggca gctgctgaag atcgcgaaga gagggggagt aacagcggta
      481 gaggcagtgc acgcctggcg caatgcgctc accggggccc ccttgaacct gaccccagac
      541 caggtagtcg caatcgcgtc aaacggaggg ggaaagcaag ccctggaaac cgtgcaaagg
      601 ttgttgccgg tcctttgtca agaccacggc cttacaccgg agcaagtcgt ggccattgca
      661 agcaatgggg gtggcaaaca ggctcttgag acggttcaga gacttctccc agttctctgt
      721 caagcccacg ggctgactcc cgatcaagtt gtagcgattg cgaataacaa tggagggaaa
      781 caagcattgg agactgtcca acggctcctt cccgtgttgt gtcaagccca cggtttgacg
      841 cctgcacaag tggtcgccat cgcctcgaat ggcggcggta agcaggcgct ggaaacagta
      901 cagcgcctgc tgcctgtact gtgccaggat catggactga ccccagacca ggtagtcgca
      961 atcgcgtcaa acggaggggg aaagcaagcc ctggaaaccg tgcaaaggtt gttgccggtc
     1021 ctttgtcaag accacggcct tacaccggag caagtcgtgg ccattgcaag caatgggggt
     1081 ggcaaacagg ctcttgagac ggttcagaga cttctcccag ttctctgtca agcccacggg
     1141 ctgactcccg atcaagttgt agcgattgcg aataacaatg gagggaaaca agcattggag
     1201 actgtccaac ggctccttcc cgtgttgtgt caagcccacg gtttgacgcc tgcacaagtg
     1261 gtcgccatcg ccagccatga tggcggtaag caggcgctgg aaacagtaca gcgcctgctg
     1321 cctgtactgt gccaggatca tggactgacc ccagaccagg tagtcgcaat cgcgaacaat
     1381 aatgggggaa agcaagccct ggaaaccgtg caaaggttgt tgccggtcct ttgtcaagac
     1441 cacggcctta caccggagca agtcgtggcc attgcatccc acgacggtgg caaacaggct
     1501 cttgagacgg ttcagagact tctcccagtt ctctgtcaag cccacgggct gactcccgat
     1561 caagttgtag cgattgcgtc gaacattgga gggaaacaag cattggagac tgtccaacgg
     1621 ctccttcccg tgttgtgtca agcccacggt ttgacgcctg cacaagtggt cgccatcgcc
     1681 agccatgatg gcggtaagca ggcgctggaa acagtacagc gcctgctgcc tgtactgtgc
     1741 caggatcatg gactgacccc agaccaggta gtcgcaatcg cgtcgaacat tgggggaaag
     1801 caagccctgg aaaccgtgca aaggttgttg ccggtccttt gtcaagacca cggccttaca
     1861 ccggagcaag tcgtggccat tgcaaataat aacggtggca aacaggctct tgagacggtt
     1921 cagagacttc tcccagttct ctgtcaagcc cacgggctga ctcccgatca agttgtagcg
     1981 attgcgtcca acggtggagg gaaacaagca ttggagactg tccaacggct ccttcccgtg
     2041 ttgtgtcaag cccacggttt gacgcctgca caagtggtcg ccatcgcctc gaatggcggc
     2101 ggtaagcagg cgctggaaac agtacagcgc ctgctgcctg tactgtgcca ggatcatgga
     2161 ctgacacccg aacaggtggt cgccattgct tcccacgacg gaggacggcc agccttggag
//
